>Addgene plasmid #68301 | MBP-MEK1 S218TAG | depositor full sequence | sequence record 119496 | MBP-MEK1 S218TAG sequence 6001 bps
GATCTATGATATCGATTTTTATTTGATGCCTGGCAGTTCCCTACTCTCGCATGGGGAGACCCCACACTAC
CATCGGCGCTACGGCGTTTCACTTCTGAGTTCGGCATGGGGTCAGGTGGGACCACCGCGCTACTGCCGCC
AGGCATCTAGATTAAGACCCACTTTCACATTTAAGTTGTTTTTCTAATCCGCATATGATCAATTCAAGGC
CGAATAAGAAGGCTGGCTCTGCACCTTGGTGATCAAATAATTCGATAGCTTGTCGTAATAATGGCGGCAT
ACTATCAGTAGTAGGTGTTTCCCTTTCTTCTTTAGCGACTTGATGCTCTTGATCTTCCAATACGCAACCT
AAAGTAAAATGCCCCACAGCGCTGAGTGCATATAATGCATTCTCTAGTGAAAAACCTTGTTGGCATAAAA
AGGCTAATTGATTTTCGAGAGTTTCATACTGTTTTTCTGTAGGCCGTGTACCTAAATGTACTTTTGCTCC
ATCGCGATGACTTAGTAAAGCACATCTAAAACTTTTAGCGTTATTACGTAAAAAATCTTGCCAGCTTTCC
CCTTCTAAAGGGCAAAAGTGAGTATGGTGCCTATCTAACATCTCAATGGCTAAGGCGTCGAGCAAAGCCC
GCTTATTTTTTACATGCCAATACAATGTAGGCTGCTCTACACCTAGCTTCTGGGCGAGTTTACGGGTTGT
TAAACCTTCGATTCCGACCTCATTAAGCAGCTCTAATGCGCTGTTAATCACTTTACTTTTATCTAATCTG
GACATGTCGAATATAGACGTCGGTCAGTGCGTCCTGCTGATGTGCTCAGTATCTTGTTATCCGCTCACAA
TGTCAATTGTTATCCGCTCACAATTCTCGAGTCCCTATCAGTGATAGAGATTGACATCCCTATCAGTGAT
AGAGATACTGAGCACATCAGCAGGACGCACTGACCGAATTCATTAAAGAGGAGAAAGCTAGAAATAATTT
TGTTTAACTTTAAGAAGGAGATATACATAATGAAAATCGAAGAAGGTAAACTGGTAATCTGGATTAACGG
CGATAAAGGCTATAACGGTCTCGCTGAAGTCGGTAAGAAATTCGAGAAAGATACCGGAATTAAAGTCACC
GTTGAGCATCCGGATAAACTGGAAGAGAAATTCCCACAGGTTGCGGCAACTGGCGATGGCCCTGACATTA
TCTTCTGGGCACACGACCGCTTTGGTGGCTACGCTCAATCTGGCCTGTTGGCTGAAATCACCCCGGACAA
AGCGTTCCAGGACAAGCTGTATCCGTTTACCTGGGATGCCGTACGTTACAACGGCAAGCTGATTGCTTAC
CCGATCGCTGTTGAAGCGTTATCGCTGATTTATAACAAGGATCTGCTGCCGAACCCGCCAAAAACCTGGG
AAGAGATCCCGGCGCTGGATAAAGAACTGAAAGCGAAAGGTAAGAGCGCGCTGATGTTCAACCTGCAAGA
ACCGTACTTCACCTGGCCGCTGATTGCTGCTGACGGGGGTTATGCGTTCAAGTATGAAAACGGCAAGTAC
GACATTAAAGACGTGGGCGTGGATAACGCTGGCGCGAAAGCGGGTCTGACCTTCCTGGTTGACCTGATTA
AAAACAAACACATGAATGCAGACACCGATTACTCCATCGCAGAAGCTGCCTTTAATAAAGGCGAAACAGC
GATGACCATCAACGGCCCGTGGGCATGGTCCAACATCGACACCAGCAAAGTGAATTATGGTGTAACGGTA
CTGCCGACCTTCAAGGGTCAACCATCCAAACCGTTCGTTGGCGTGCTGAGCGCAGGTATTAACGCCGCCA
GTCCGAACAAAGAGCTGGCAAAAGAGTTCCTCGAAAACTATCTGCTGACTGATGAAGGTCTGGAAGCGGT
TAATAAAGACAAACCGCTGGGTGCCGTAGCGCTGAAGTCTTACGAGGAAGAGTTGGCGAAAGATCCACGT
ATTGCCGCCACTATGGAAAACGCCCAGAAAGGTGAAATCATGCCGAACATCCCGCAGATGTCCGCTTTCT
GGTATGCCGTGCGTACTGCGGTGATCAACGCCGCCAGCGGTCGTCAGACTGTCGATGAAGCCCTGAAAGA
CGCGCAGACTAATTCGAGCTCGAACAACAACAACAATAACAATAACAACAACCTCGGGATCGAGGGAAGG
GAAAATCTGTATTTTCAAGGTCATATGCCGAAGAAGAAACCGACCCCGATCCAGCTGAACCCGGCTCCGG
ACGGTTCTGCTGTTAACGGCACCTCTTCTGCTGAAACCAACCTGGAAGCTCTGCAAAAGAAACTGGAAGA
ACTGGAACTGGACGAACAGCAGCGTAAACGTCTGGAAGCGTTCCTGACCCAGAAACAGAAAGTTGGTGAA
CTGAAAGACGACGACTTCGAAAAAATCTCTGAACTGGGTGCTGGTAACGGTGGTGTTGTTTTCAAAGTTT
CTCACAAACCGTCCGGTCTGGTTATGGCTCGTAAACTGATCCACCTGGAAATCAAACCGGCTATCCGTAA
CCAGATCATCCGTGAACTGCAAGTTCTGCACGAATGCAACTCTCCGTACATCGTTGGTTTCTACGGTGCT
TTCTACTCTGACGGTGAAATCTCTATCTGCATGGAACACATGGACGGTGGTTCTCTGGACCAGGTTCTGA
AAAAAGCTGGTCGTATCCCGGAACAGATCCTGGGTAAAGTTTCTATCGCTGTTATCAAAGGTCTGACCTA
CCTGCGTGAAAAACACAAAATCATGCACCGTGACGTTAAACCGTCTAACATCCTGGTTAACTCTCGTGGT
GAAATCAAACTGTGCGACTTCGGTGTTTCTGGTCAGCTGATCGACTAGATGGCTAACTCTTTCGTTGGCA
CCCGTTCTTACATGTCTCCGGAACGTCTGCAAGGCACCCACTACTCTGTTCAGTCTGACATCTGGTCTAT
GGGTCTGTCTCTGGTTGAAATGGCTGTTGGTCGTTACCCGATCCCGCCGCCGGACGCTAAAGAACTGGAA
CTGATGTTCGGTTGCCAGGTTGAAGGTGACGCTGCTGAAACCCCGCCGCGTCCGCGTACTCCGGGTCGTC
CGCTGTCTTCTTACGGTATGGACTCTCGTCCGCCGATGGCTATCTTCGAACTGCTGGACTACATCGTTAA
CGAACCGCCTCCGAAACTGCCGTCTGGTGTTTTCTCTCTGGAGTTCCAGGACTTCGTTAACAAATGCCTG
ATCAAAAACCCGGCTGAACGTGCTGACCTGAAACAGCTGATGGTTCACGCTTTCATCAAACGTTCTGACG
CTGAAGAAGTTGACTTCGCTGGTTGGCTGTGCTCTACCATCGGTCTGAACCAGCCGTCTACCCCGACCCA
CGCTGCTGGTGTGGCAGCCGCAGCTGCGCATCATCACCACCATCACTAAGGCGCGCCGGATCCGAATTCG
AGCTCCGTCGACAAGCTAGCTTGATCCGGCTGCTAACAAAGCCCGAAAGGAAGCTGAGTTGGCTGCTGCC
ACCGCTGAGCAATAACTAGCATAACCCCTTGGGGCCTCTAAACGGGTCTTGAGGGGTTTTTTGCTGAAAG
GAGGAACTATATCCGGATCTGGCGTAATAGCGAAGAGGCCCGCACCGATCGCCCTTCCCAACAGTTGCGC
AGCCTGAATGGCGAATGGG
[124 nt withheld, positions 3660-3783]
C
[91 nt withheld, positions 3785-3875]
A
[49 nt withheld, positions 3877-3925]
CCTTTGACGTTGGAGTCCACGTTCTTT
[37 nt withheld, positions 3953-3989]
ACCCTATCTCGGTCTATTCTTTTGATTTAGGTGGCACTTTTCGGGGAAATGTGCGCGGAACCCCTATTTG
TTTATTTTTCTAAATACATTCAAATATGTATCCGCTCATGAGACAATAACCCTGATAAATGCTTCAATAA
TATTGAAAAAGGAAGAGTATGAGTATTCAACATTTCCGTGTCGCCCTTATTCCCTTTTTTGCGGCATTTT
GCCTTCCTGTTTTTGCTCACCCAGAAACGCTGGTGAAAGTAAAAGATGCTGAAGATCAGTTGGGTGCACG
AGTGGGTTACATCGAACTGGATCTCAACAGCGGTAAGATCCTTGAGAGTTTTCGCCCCGAAGAACGTTTT
CCAATGATGAGCACTTTTAAAGTTCTGCTATGTGGCGCGGTATTATCCCGTATTGACGCCGGGCAAGAGC
AACTCGGTCGCCGCATACACTATTCTCAGAATGACTTGGTTGAGTACTCACCAGTCACAGAAAAGCATCT
TACGGATGGCATGACAGTAAGAGAATTATGCAGTGCTGCCATAACCATGAGTGATAACACTGCGGCCAAC
TTACTTCTGACAACGATCGGAGGACCGAAGGAGCTAACCGCTTTTTTGCACAACATGGGGGATCATGTAA
CTCGCCTTGATCGTTGGGAACCGGAGCTGAATGAAGCCATACCAAACGACGAGCGTGACACCACGATGCC
TGTAGCAATGGCAACAACGTTGCGCAAACTATTAACTGGCGAACTACTTACTCTAGCTTCCCGGCAACAA
TTAATAGACTGGATGGAGGCGGATAAAGTTGCAGGACCACTTCTGCGCTCGGCCCTTCCGGCTGGCTGGT
TTATTGCTGATAAATCTGGAGCCGGTGAGCGTGGGTCTCGCGGTATCATTGCAGCACTGGGGCCAGATGG
TAAGCCCTCCCGTATCGTAGTTATCTACACGACGGGGAGTCAGGCAACTATGGATGAACGAAATAGACAG
ATCGCTGAGATAGGTGCCTCACTGATTAAGCATTGGTAACTGTCAGACCAAGTTTACTCATATATACTTT
AGATTGATTTAAAACTTCATTTTTAATTTAAAAGGATCTAGGTGAAGATCCTTTTTGATAATCTCATGAC
CAAAATCCCTTAACGTGAGTTTTCGTTCCACTGAGCGTCAGACCCCGTAGAAAAGATCAAAGGATCTTCT
TGAGATCCTTTTTTTCTGCGCGTAATCTGCTGCTTGCAAACAAAAAAACCACCGCTACCAGCGGTGGTTT
GTTTGCCGGATCAAGAGCTACCAACTCTTTTTCCGAAGGTAACTGGCTTCAGCAGAGCGCAGATACCAAA
TACTGTTCTTCTAGTGTAGCCGTAGTTAGGCCACCACTTCAAGAACTCTGTAGCACCGCCTACATACCTC
GCTCTGCTAATCCTGTTACCAGTGGCTGCTGCCAGTGGCGATAAGTCGTGTCTTACCGGGTTGGACTCAA
GACGATAGTTACCGGATAAGGCGCAGCGGTCGGGCTGAACGGGGGGTTCGTGCACACAGCCCAGCTTGGA
GCGAACGACCTACACCGAACTGAGATACCTACAGCGTGAGCTATGAGAAAGCGCCACGCTTCCCGAAGGG
AGAAAGGCGGACAGGTATCCGGTAAGCGGCAGGGTCGGAACAGGAGAGCGCACGAGGGAGCTTCCAGGGG
GAAACGCCTGGTATCTTTATAGTCCTGTCGGGTTTCGCCACCTCTGACTTGAGCGTCGATTTTTGTGATG
CTCGTCAGGGGGGCGGAGCCTATGGAAAAACGCCAGCAACGCGGCCTTTTTACGGTTCCTGGCCTTTTGC
TGGCCTTTTGCTCACATGTTCTTTCCTGCGTTATCCCCTGATTCTGTGGATAACCGTATTACCGCCTTTG
AGTGAGCTGATACCGCTCGCCGCAGCCGAACGACCGAGCGCAGCGAGTCAGTGAGCGAGGAAGCGGAAGA
GCGCCCAATACGCAAACCGCCTCTCCCCGCGCGTTGGCCGATTCATTAATGC
Features (pLannotate 1.2.2; 17 found; start..end, strand, type, name):
     27..142     -  ncRNA          5S rRNA: Accession: RF00001 - 5S ribosomal RNA
    155..775     -  CDS            tetR: TETR2_ECOLX - Experimental evidence at protein level: Swiss-Prot protein existence level 1. TetR is the repressor of the tetracycline resistance element; its N-terminal region forms a helix-turn-helix structure and binds DNA. Binding of tetracycline to TetR reduces the repressor affinity for the tetracycline resistance gene (tetA) promoter operator sites. From Escherichia coli.
    792..824     -  promoter       PLtetO-1 promoter (fragment): modified phage lambda PL promoter with tet operator sites (Lutz and Bujard, 1997)
    824..840     -  protein_bind   lac operator: The lac repressor binds to the lac operator to inhibit transcription in E. coli. This inhibition can be relieved by adding lactose or isopropyl-β-D-thiogalactopyranoside (IPTG). lac repressor encoded by lacI
    847..863     -  protein_bind   lac operator: The lac repressor binds to the lac operator to inhibit transcription in E. coli. This inhibition can be relieved by adding lactose or isopropyl-β-D-thiogalactopyranoside (IPTG). lac repressor encoded by lacI
    872..945     +  promoter       PLtetO-1 promoter: modified phage lambda PL promoter with tet operator sites (Lutz and Bujard, 1997)
    979..1001    +  RBS            RBS: efficient ribosome binding site from bacteriophage T7 gene 10 (Olins and Rangwala, 1989)
   1010..2110    +  CDS            MBP: maltose binding protein from E. coli; malE (mutated); This version of the gene does not encode a signal sequence, so MBP will remain in the cytosol.
   2195..3373    +  CDS            MAP2K1: MP2K1_HUMAN - Also known as MEK1, PRKMK1. Experimental evidence at protein level: Swiss-Prot protein existence level 1. Dual specificity protein kinase which acts as an essential component of the MAP kinase signal transduction pathway. Binding of extracellular ligands such as growth factors, cytokines and hormones to their cell-surface receptors activates RAS and this initiates RAF1 activation. RAF1 then further activates the dual-specificity protein kinases MAP2K1/MEK1 and MAP2K2/MEK2. Both MAP2K1/MEK1 and MAP2K2/MEK2 function specifically in the MAPK/ERK cascade, and catalyze the concomitant
   3459..3508    +  CDS            SET1 (fragment): solubility-enhancement tag derived from T7 phage gene 10B
   3516..3563    +  terminator     T7 terminator: transcription terminator for bacteriophage T7 RNA polymerase
   3589..3655    +  CDS            lacZα (fragment): LacZα fragment of β-galactosidase; lacZ fragment
   3660..4018    +  rep_origin     f1 ori (sequence partly withheld): f1 bacteriophage origin of replication; arrow indicates direction of (+) strand synthesis
   4043..4147    +  promoter       AmpR promoter: bla
   4148..5008    +  CDS            AmpR: β-lactamase; bla; confers resistance to ampicillin, carbenicillin, and related antibiotics
   5179..5767    +  rep_origin     ori: high-copy-number ColE1/pMB1/pBR322/pUC origin of replication
   5950..6001    +  CDS            lacI (fragment): lac repressor; lacI; The lac repressor binds to the lac operator to inhibit transcription in E. coli. This inhibition can be relieved by adding lactose or isopropyl-β-D-thiogalactopyranoside (IPTG).
