[The description below was written by a language model from this plasmid's Addgene catalogue record and pLannotate feature annotations shown in this document.]
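Description:
MBP-MEK1 S218TAG is a 6,001 bp bacterial expression plasmid built on the pCRT7/NT-TOPO backbone for producing human MEK1 (MAP2K1) in E. coli. It is maintained through a high-copy ColE1/pUC-type origin and selected with ampicillin via the β-lactamase gene. An f1 origin is also present, along with small lacZα and lacI fragments that appear to be backbone remnants.

Although the backbone name suggests T7-driven expression, the annotated promoter upstream of the insert is PLtetO-1, a phage lambda PL derivative carrying tet operator sites. It is followed by the T7 gene 10 ribosome binding site, and a T7 terminator lies downstream of the coding region. A divergently oriented tetR gene encodes the repressor that acts on such tet operators. It sits downstream of a partial PLtetO-1 fragment and two lac operators, so expression of the fusion is presumably tetracycline-class inducible, though the record does not describe the induction scheme.

The open reading frame encodes cytosolic maltose binding protein (lacking its signal sequence) fused to the N-terminus of MEK1. The catalogue entry also lists a C-terminal His tag, which the feature table does not annotate separately. The key design element is an amber TAG codon replacing the serine codon at position 218 in the activation loop, while position 222 still encodes serine. According to the associated publication, on programmable protein phosphorylation in genomically recoded E. coli, the TAG codon serves as a reassignable site. With a suitable orthogonal translation system supplied separately, phosphoserine can presumably be incorporated at residue 218 to yield site-specifically phosphorylated MEK1. The MBP and His tags are standard aids to solubility and affinity purification.
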