Addgene plasmid #68301: MBP-MEK1 S218TAG
Purpose: N-terminal MBP tagged human MEK1 gene S218TAG for bacterial expression
Depositing lab: Jesse Rinehart. Depositing organization: Yale University. Publication: A flexible codon in genomically recoded Escherichia coli permits programmable protein phosphorylation. Pirman NL, Barber KW, Aerni HR, Ma NJ, Haimovich AD, Rogulina S, Isaacs FJ, Rinehart J. Nat Commun. 2015 Sep 9;6:8130. doi: 10.1038/ncomms9130. PubMed 26350500.
Backbone
  Vector backbone: pCRT7/NT-TOPO
  Vector type: Bacterial Expression
Growth in bacteria
  Bacterial resistance: Ampicillin, 100 μg/mL
  Growth temperature: 37°C
  Growth strain: Top10
  Copy number: Unknown
Gene/Insert
  Gene/Insert name: MBP-MEK1 S218TAG
  Species: H. sapiens (human), Synthetic
  Entrez Gene: MAP2K1 (a.k.a. CFC3, MAPKK1, MEK1, MEL, MKK1, PRKMK1)
  Tag / fusion protein: MBP (N terminal on insert); His (C terminal on insert)
Terms and licenses: Academic/Nonprofit Terms; Industry Terms: Not Available to Industry
Depositor comments: Encodes MBP-MEK1 (human) fusion protein, with TAG at position 218 and Ser encoded at position 222 in the activation loop.
How to cite: MBP-MEK1 S218TAG was a gift from Jesse Rinehart (Addgene plasmid # 68301 ; http://n2t.net/addgene:68301 ; RRID:Addgene_68301)
