>Addgene plasmid #68301 | MBP-MEK1 S218TAG | addgene partial sequence | sequence record 123724 | MBP-F 5'-GATGAAGCCCTGAAAGACGCGCAG-3'
CAACAATAACAATAACAACAACCTCGGGATCGAGGGAAGGGAAAATCTGTATTTTCAAGGTCATATGCCG
AAGAAGAAACCGACCCCGATCCAGCTGAACCCGGCTCCGGACGGTTCTGCTGTTAACGGCACCTCTTCTG
CTGAAACCAACCTGGAAGCTCTGCAAAAGAAACTGGAAGAACTGGAACTGGACGAACAGCAGCGTAAACG
TCTGGAAGCGTTCCTGACCCAGAAACAGAAAGTTGGTGAACTGAAAGACGACGACTTCGAAAAAATCTCT
GAACTGGGTGCTGGTAACGGTGGTGTTGTTTTCAAAGTTTCTCACAAACCGTCCGGTCTGGTTATGGCTC
GTAAACTGATCCACCTGGAAATCAAACCGGCTATCCGTAACCAGATCATCCGTGAACTGCAAGTTCTGCA
CGAATGCAACTCTCCGTACATCGTTGGTTTCTACGGTGCTTTCTACTCTGACGGTGAAATCTCTATCTGC
ATGGAACACATGGACGGTGGTTCTCTGGACCAGGTTCTGAAAAAAGCTGGTCGTATCCCGGAACAGATCC
TGGGTAAAGTTTCTATCGCTGTTATCAAAGGTCTGACCTACCTGCGTGAAAAACACAAAATCATGCACCG
TGACGTTAAACCGTCTAACATCCTGGTTAACTCTCGTGGTGAAATCAAACTGTGCGACTTCGGTGTTTCT
GGTCAGCTGATCGACTAGATGGCTAACTCTTTCGTTGGCACCCGTTCTTACATGTCTCCGGAACGTCTGC
AAGGCACCCACTACTCTGTTCAGTCTGACATCTGGTCTATGGGTCTGTCTCTGGTTGAAATGGCTGTTGG
TCGTTACCCGATCCCGCCGCCGGACGCTAAAGAACTGGAACTGATGTTC
