>Addgene plasmid #68301 | MBP-MEK1 S218TAG | addgene partial sequence | sequence record 123726 | T7term 5'-GCTAGTTATTGCTCAGCGG-3'
GCAGCCGGATCAAGCTAGCTTGTCGACGGAGCTCGAATTCGGATCCGGCGCGCCTTAGTGATGGTGGTGA
TGATGCGCAGCTGCGGCTGCCACACCAGCAGCGTGGGTCGGGGTAGACGGCTGGTTCAGACCGATGGTAG
AGCACAGCCAACCAGCGAAGTCAACTTCTTCAGCGTCAGAACGTTTGATGAAAGCGTGAACCATCAGCTG
TTTCAGGTCAGCACGTTCAGCCGGGTTTTTGATCAGGCATTTGTTAACGAAGTCCTGGAACTCCAGAGAG
AAAACACCAGACGGCAGTTTCGGAGGCGGTTCGTTAACGATGTAGTCCAGCAGTTCGAAGATAGCCATCG
GCGGACGAGAGTCCATACCGTAAGAAGACAGCGGACGACCCGGAGTACGCGGACGCGGCGGGGTTTCAGC
AGCGTCACCTTCAACCTGGCAACCGAACATCAGTTCCAGTTCTTTAGCGTCCGGCGGCGGGATCGGGTAA
CGACCAACAGCCATTTCAACCAGAGACAGACCCATAGACCAGATGTCAGACTGAACAGAGTAGTGGGTGC
CTTGCAGACGTTCCGGAGACATGTAAGAACGGGTGCCAACGAAAGAGTTAGCCATCTAGTCGATCAGCTG
ACCAGAAACACCGAAGTCGCACAGTTTGATTTCACCACGAGAGTTAACCAGGATGTTAGACGGTTTAACG
TCACGGTGCATGATTTTGTGTTTTTCACGCAGGTAGGTCAGACCTTTGATAACAGCGATAGAAACTTTAC
CCA
